LOCUS       Exported 14128 bp ds-DNA circular SYN 12-MAY-2021
DEFINITION  For ubiquitous expression of Cas9 in planta. sgRNA can be introduced
            as described in Hahn et al. (2017).
ACCESSION   .
VERSION     .
KEYWORDS    pUB-Cas9
SOURCE      synthetic DNA construct
  ORGANISM  synthetic DNA construct
REFERENCE   1 (bases 1 to 14128)
  AUTHORS   Hahn F, Mantegazza O, Greiner A, Hegemann P, Eisenhut M, Weber AP
  TITLE     An Efficient Visual Screen for CRISPR/Cas9 Activity in Arabidopsis
            thaliana.
  JOURNAL   Front Plant Sci. 2017 Jan 24;8:39. doi: 10.3389/fpls.2017.00039.
            eCollection 2017.
  PUBMED    28174584
REFERENCE   2 (bases 1 to 14128)
  AUTHORS   .
  TITLE     Direct Submission
  JOURNAL   Exported May 12, 2021 from SnapGene Server 1.1.58
            http://www.snapgene.com
FEATURES             Location/Qualifiers
     source          1..14128
                     /organism="synthetic DNA construct"
                     /mol_type="other DNA"
     primer_bind     complement(12..28)
                     /label=M13 rev
                     /note="common sequencing primer, one of multiple similar
                     variants"
     primer_bind     complement(12..28)
                     /label=M13 Reverse
                     /note="In lacZ gene. Also called M13-rev"
     primer_bind     complement(25..47)
                     /label=M13/pUC Reverse
                     /note="In lacZ gene"
     protein_bind    36..52
                     /label=lac operator
                     /bound_moiety="lac repressor encoded by lacI"
                     /note="The lac repressor binds to the lac operator to
                     inhibit transcription in E. coli. This inhibition can be
                     relieved by adding lactose or
                     isopropyl-beta-D-thiogalactopyranoside (IPTG)."
     promoter        complement(60..90)
                     /label=lac promoter
                     /note="promoter for the E. coli lac operon"
     protein_bind    105..126
                     /label=CAP binding site
                     /bound_moiety="E. coli catabolite activator protein"
                     /note="CAP binding activates transcription in the presence
                     of cAMP."
     promoter        317..993
                     /label=CaMV 35S promoter (enhanced)
                     /note="cauliflower mosaic virus 35S promoter with a
                     duplicated enhancer region"
     primer_bind     930..950
                     /label=35S promoter
                     /note="CaMV 35S promoter, forward primer"
     CDS             1060..2085
                     /codon_start=1
                     /gene="aph(4)-Ia"
                     /product="aminoglycoside phosphotransferase from E. coli"
                     /label=HygR
                     /note="confers resistance to hygromycin"
                     /translation="MKKPELTATSVEKFLIEKFDSVSDLMQLSEGEESRAFSFDVGGRG
                     YVLRVNSCADGFYKDRYVYRHFASAALPIPEVLDIGEFSESLTYCISRRSQGVTLQDLP
                     ETELPAVLQPVAEAMDAIAAADLSQTSGFGPFGPQGIGQYTTWRDFICAIADPHVYHWQ
                     TVMDDTVSASVAQALDELMLWAEDCPEVRHLVHADFGSNNVLTDNGRITAVIDWSEAMF
                     GDSQYEVANIFFWRPWLACMEQQTRYFERRHPELAGSPRLRAYMLRIGLDQLYQSLVDG
                     NFDDAAWAQGRCDAIVRSGAGTVGRTQIARRSAAVWTDGCVEVLADSGNRRPSTRPRAK
                     K"
     polyA_signal    2126..2300
                     /label=CaMV poly(A) signal
                     /note="cauliflower mosaic virus polyadenylation signal"
     misc_feature    2378..2402
                     /label=LB T-DNA repeat
                     /note="left border repeat from nopaline C58 T-DNA"
     CDS             2827..3621
                     /codon_start=1
                     /gene="aphA-3"
                     /product="aminoglycoside phosphotransferase"
                     /label=KanR
                     /note="confers resistance to kanamycin"
                     /translation="MAKMRISPELKKLIEKYRCVKDTEGMSPAKVYKLVGENENLYLKM
                     TDSRYKGTTYDVEREKDMMLWLEGKLPVPKVLHFERHDGWSNLLMSEADGVLCSEEYED
                     EQSPEKIIELYAECIRLFHSIDISDCPYTNSLDSRLAELDYLLNNDLADVDCENWEEDT
                     PFKDPRELYDFLKTEKPEEELVFSHGDLGDSNIFVKDGKVSGFIDLGRSGRADKWYDIA
                     FCVRSIREDIGEEQYVELFFDLLGIKPDWEKIKYYILLDELF"
     rep_origin      3708..4296
                     /direction=RIGHT
                     /label=ori
                     /note="high-copy-number ColE1/pMB1/pBR322/pUC origin of
                     replication"
     primer_bind     4197..4216
                     /label=pBR322ori-F
                     /note="pBR322 origin, forward primer"
     primer_bind     4450..4467
                     /label=L4440
                     /note="L4440 vector, forward primer"
     misc_feature    4482..4622
                     /label=bom
                     /note="basis of mobility region from pBR322"
     primer_bind     complement(4548..4567)
                     /label=pRS-marker
                     /note="pRS vectors, use to sequence yeast selectable
                     marker"
     primer_bind     4708..4730
                     /label=pGEX 3'
                     /note="pGEX vectors, reverse primer"
     rep_origin      4966..5160
                     /label=pVS1 oriV
                     /note="origin of replication for the Pseudomonas plasmid
                     pVS1 (Heeb et al., 2000)"
     CDS             complement(5226..6299)
                     /codon_start=1
                     /product="replication protein from the Pseudomonas plasmid
                     pVS1 (Heeb et al., 2000)"
                     /label=pVS1 RepA
                     /translation="MSGRKPSGPVQIGAALGDDLVEKLKAAQAAQRQRIEAEARPGESW
                     QAAADRIRKESRQPPAAGAPSIRKPPKGDEQPDFFVPMLYDVGTRDSRSIMDVAVFRLS
                     KRDRRAGEVIRYELPDGHVEVSAGPAGMASVWDYDLVLMAVSHLTESMNRYREGKGDKP
                     GRVFRPHVADVLKFCRRADGGKQKDDLVETCIRLNTTHVAMQRTKKAKNGRLVTVSEGE
                     ALISRYKIVKSETGRPEYIEIELADWMYREITEGKNPDVLTVHPDYFLIDPGIGRFLYR
                     LARRAAGKAEARWLFKTIYERSGSAGEFKKFCFTVRKLIGSNDLPEYDLKEEAGQAGPI
                     LVMRYRNLIEGEASAGS"
     CDS             complement(6728..7357)
                     /codon_start=1
                     /product="stability protein from the Pseudomonas plasmid
                     pVS1 (Heeb et al., 2000)"
                     /label=pVS1 StaA
                     /translation="MKVIAVLNQKGGSGKTTIATHLARALQLAGADVLLVDSDPQGSAR
                     DWAAVREDQPLTVVGIDRPTIDRDVKAIGRRDFVVIDGAPQAADLAVSAIKAADFVLIP
                     VQPSPYDIWATADLVELVKQRIEVTDGRLQAAFVVSRAIKGTRIGGEVAEALAGYELPI
                     LESRITQRVSYPGTAAAGTTVLESEPEGDAAREVQALAAEIKSKLI"
     misc_feature    8658..8682
                     /label=RB T-DNA repeat
                     /note="right border repeat from nopaline C58 T-DNA"
     primer_bind     8870..8892
                     /label=M13/pUC Forward
                     /note="In lacZ gene"
     primer_bind     8884..8901
                     /label=M13 Forward
                     /note="In lacZ gene. Also called M13-F20 or M13 (-21)
                     Forward"
     primer_bind     8885..8901
                     /label=M13 fwd
                     /note="common sequencing primer, one of multiple similar
                     variants"
     protein_bind    9610..9634
                     /gene="mutant version of attB"
                     /label=attB1
                     /bound_moiety="BP Clonase(TM)"
                     /note="recombination site for the Gateway(R) BP reaction"
     CDS             9655..9675
                     /codon_start=1
                     /product="nuclear localization signal of SV40 (simian virus
                     40) large T antigen"
                     /label=SV40 NLS
                     /translation="PKKKRKV"
     CDS             9676..13776
                     /codon_start=1
                     /product="Cas9 (Csn1) endonuclease from the Streptococcus
                     pyogenes Type II CRISPR/Cas system"
                     /label=Cas9
                     /note="generates RNA-guided double strand breaks in DNA"
                     /translation="DKKYSIGLDIGTNSVGWAVITDEYKVPSKKFKVLGNTDRHSIKKN
                     LIGALLFDSGETAEATRLKRTARRRYTRRKNRICYLQEIFSNEMAKVDDSFFHRLEESF
                     LVEEDKKHERHPIFGNIVDEVAYHEKYPTIYHLRKKLVDSTDKADLRLIYLALAHMIKF
                     RGHFLIEGDLNPDNSDVDKLFIQLVQTYNQLFEENPINASGVDAKAILSARLSKSRRLE
                     NLIAQLPGEKKNGLFGNLIALSLGLTPNFKSNFDLAEDAKLQLSKDTYDDDLDNLLAQI
                     GDQYADLFLAAKNLSDAILLSDILRVNTEITKAPLSASMIKRYDEHHQDLTLLKALVRQ
                     QLPEKYKEIFFDQSKNGYAGYIDGGASQEEFYKFIKPILEKMDGTEELLVKLNREDLLR
                     KQRTFDNGSIPHQIHLGELHAILRRQEDFYPFLKDNREKIEKILTFRIPYYVGPLARGN
                     SRFAWMTRKSEETITPWNFEEVVDKGASAQSFIERMTNFDKNLPNEKVLPKHSLLYEYF
                     TVYNELTKVKYVTEGMRKPAFLSGEQKKAIVDLLFKTNRKVTVKQLKEDYFKKIECFDS
                     VEISGVEDRFNASLGTYHDLLKIIKDKDFLDNEENEDILEDIVLTLTLFEDREMIEERL
                     KTYAHLFDDKVMKQLKRRRYTGWGRLSRKLINGIRDKQSGKTILDFLKSDGFANRNFMQ
                     LIHDDSLTFKEDIQKAQVSGQGDSLHEHIANLAGSPAIKKGILQTVKVVDELVKVMGRH
                     KPENIVIEMARENQTTQKGQKNSRERMKRIEEGIKELGSQILKEHPVENTQLQNEKLYL
                     YYLQNGRDMYVDQELDINRLSDYDVDHIVPQSFLKDDSIDNKVLTRSDKNRGKSDNVPS
                     EEVVKKMKNYWRQLLNAKLITQRKFDNLTKAERGGLSELDKAGFIKRQLVETRQITKHV
                     AQILDSRMNTKYDENDKLIREVKVITLKSKLVSDFRKDFQFYKVREINNYHHAHDAYLN
                     AVVGTALIKKYPKLESEFVYGDYKVYDVRKMIAKSEQEIGKATAKYFFYSNIMNFFKTE
                     ITLANGEIRKRPLIETNGETGEIVWDKGRDFATVRKVLSMPQVNIVKKTEVQTGGFSKE
                     SILPKRNSDKLIARKKDWDPKKYGGFDSPTVAYSVLVVAKVEKGKSKKLKSVKELLGIT
                     IMERSSFEKNPIDFLEAKGYKEVKKDLIIKLPKYSLFELENGRKRMLASAGELQKGNEL
                     ALPSKYVNFLYLASHYEKLKGSPEDNEQKQLFVEQHKHYLDEIIEQISEFSKRVILADA
                     NLDKVLSAYNKHRDKPIREQAENIIHLFTLTNLGAPAAFKYFDTTIDRKRYTSTKEVLD
                     ATLIHQSITGLYETRIDLSQLGGD"
     protein_bind    complement(13783..13807)
                     /gene="mutant version of attB"
                     /label=attB2
                     /bound_moiety="BP Clonase(TM)"
                     /note="recombination site for the Gateway(R) BP reaction"
     terminator      13871..14123
                     /label=NOS terminator
                     /note="nopaline synthase terminator and poly(A) signal"
ORIGIN
        1 ttcgtaatca tgtcatagct gtttcctgtg tgaaattgtt atccgctcac aattccacac
       61 aacatacgag ccggaagcat aaagtgtaaa gcctggggtg cctaatgagt gagctaactc
      121 acattaattg cgttgcgctc actgcccgct ttccagtcgg gaaacctgtc gtgccagctg
      181 cattaatgaa tcggccaacg cgcggggaga ggcggtttgc gtattggcta gagcagcttg
      241 ccaacatggt ggagcacgac actctcgtct actccaagaa tatcaaagat acagtctcag
      301 aagaccaaag ggctattgag acttttcaac aaagggtaat atcgggaaac ctcctcggat
      361 tccattgccc agctatctgt cacttcatca aaaggacagt agaaaaggaa ggtggcacct
      421 acaaatgcca tcattgcgat aaaggaaagg ctatcgttca agatgcctct gccgacagtg
      481 gtcccaaaga tggaccccca cccacgagga gcatcgtgga aaaagaagac gttccaacca
      541 cgtcttcaaa gcaagtggat tgatgtgaac atggtggagc acgacactct cgtctactcc
      601 aagaatatca aagatacagt ctcagaagac caaagggcta ttgagacttt tcaacaaagg
      661 gtaatatcgg gaaacctcct cggattccat tgcccagcta tctgtcactt catcaaaagg
      721 acagtagaaa aggaaggtgg cacctacaaa tgccatcatt gcgataaagg aaaggctatc
      781 gttcaagatg cctctgccga cagtggtccc aaagatggac ccccacccac gaggagcatc
      841 gtggaaaaag aagacgttcc aaccacgtct tcaaagcaag tggattgatg tgatatctcc
      901 actgacgtaa gggatgacgc acaatcccac tatccttcgc aagacccttc ctctatataa
      961 ggaagttcat ttcatttgga gaggacacgc tgaaatcacc agtctctctc tacaaatcta
     1021 tctctctcga gctttcgcag atccgggggg caatgagata tgaaaaagcc tgaactcacc
     1081 gcgacgtctg tcgagaagtt tctgatcgaa aagttcgaca gcgtctccga cctgatgcag
     1141 ctctcggagg gcgaagaatc tcgtgctttc agcttcgatg taggagggcg tggatatgtc
     1201 ctgcgggtaa atagctgcgc cgatggtttc tacaaagatc gttatgttta tcggcacttt
     1261 gcatcggccg cgctcccgat tccggaagtg cttgacattg gggagtttag cgagagcctg
     1321 acctattgca tctcccgccg ttcacagggt gtcacgttgc aagacctgcc tgaaaccgaa
     1381 ctgcccgctg ttctacaacc ggtcgcggag gctatggatg cgatcgctgc ggccgatctt
     1441 agccagacga gcgggttcgg cccattcgga ccgcaaggaa tcggtcaata cactacatgg
     1501 cgtgatttca tatgcgcgat tgctgatccc catgtgtatc actggcaaac tgtgatggac
     1561 gacaccgtca gtgcgtccgt cgcgcaggct ctcgatgagc tgatgctttg ggccgaggac
     1621 tgccccgaag tccggcacct cgtgcacgcg gatttcggct ccaacaatgt cctgacggac
     1681 aatggccgca taacagcggt cattgactgg agcgaggcga tgttcgggga ttcccaatac
     1741 gaggtcgcca acatcttctt ctggaggccg tggttggctt gtatggagca gcagacgcgc
     1801 tacttcgagc ggaggcatcc ggagcttgca ggatcgccac gactccgggc gtatatgctc
     1861 cgcattggtc ttgaccaact ctatcagagc ttggttgacg gcaatttcga tgatgcagct
     1921 tgggcgcagg gtcgatgcga cgcaatcgtc cgatccggag ccgggactgt cgggcgtaca
     1981 caaatcgccc gcagaagcgc ggccgtctgg accgatggct gtgtagaagt actcgccgat
     2041 agtggaaacc gacgccccag cactcgtccg agggcaaaga aatagagtag atgccgaccg
     2101 ggatctgtcg atcgacaagc tcgagtttct ccataataat gtgtgagtag ttcccagata
     2161 agggaattag ggttcctata gggtttcgct catgtgttga gcatataaga aacccttagt
     2221 atgtatttgt atttgtaaaa tacttctatc aataaaattt ctaattccta aaaccaaaat
     2281 ccagtactaa aatccagatc ccccgaatta attcggcgtt aattcagtac attaaaaacg
     2341 tccgcaatgt gttattaagt tgtctaagcg tcaatttgtt tacaccacaa tatatcctgc
     2401 caccagccag ccaacagctc cccgaccggc agctcggcac aaaatcacca ctcgatacag
     2461 gcagcccatc agtccgggac ggcgtcagcg ggagagccgt tgtaaggcgg cagactttgc
     2521 tcatgttacc gatgctattc ggaagaacgg caactaagct gccgggtttg aaacacggat
     2581 gatctcgcgg agggtagcat gttgattgta acgatgacag agcgttgctg cctgtgatca
     2641 ccgcggtttc aaaatcggct ccgtcgatac tatgttatac gccaactttg aaaacaactt
     2701 tgaaaaagct gttttctggt atttaaggtt ttagaatgca aggaacagtg aattggagtt
     2761 cgtcttgtta taattagctt cttggggtat ctttaaatac tgtagaaaag aggaaggaaa
     2821 taataaatgg ctaaaatgag aatatcaccg gaattgaaaa aactgatcga aaaataccgc
     2881 tgcgtaaaag atacggaagg aatgtctcct gctaaggtat ataagctggt gggagaaaat
     2941 gaaaacctat atttaaaaat gacggacagc cggtataaag ggaccaccta tgatgtggaa
     3001 cgggaaaagg acatgatgct atggctggaa ggaaagctgc ctgttccaaa ggtcctgcac
     3061 tttgaacggc atgatggctg gagcaatctg ctcatgagtg aggccgatgg cgtcctttgc
     3121 tcggaagagt atgaagatga acaaagccct gaaaagatta tcgagctgta tgcggagtgc
     3181 atcaggctct ttcactccat cgacatatcg gattgtccct atacgaatag cttagacagc
     3241 cgcttagccg aattggatta cttactgaat aacgatctgg ccgatgtgga ttgcgaaaac
     3301 tgggaagaag acactccatt taaagatccg cgcgagctgt atgatttttt aaagacggaa
     3361 aagcccgaag aggaacttgt cttttcccac ggcgacctgg gagacagcaa catctttgtg
     3421 aaagatggca aagtaagtgg ctttattgat cttgggagaa gcggcagggc ggacaagtgg
     3481 tatgacattg ccttctgcgt ccggtcgatc agggaggata tcggggaaga acagtatgtc
     3541 gagctatttt ttgacttact ggggatcaag cctgattggg agaaaataaa atattatatt
     3601 ttactggatg aattgtttta gtacctagaa tgcatgacca aaatccctta acgtgagttt
     3661 tcgttccact gagcgtcaga ccccgtagaa aagatcaaag gatcttcttg agatcctttt
     3721 tttctgcgcg taatctgctg cttgcaaaca aaaaaaccac cgctaccagc ggtggtttgt
     3781 ttgccggatc aagagctacc aactcttttt ccgaaggtaa ctggcttcag cagagcgcag
     3841 ataccaaata ctgtccttct agtgtagccg tagttaggcc accacttcaa gaactctgta
     3901 gcaccgccta catacctcgc tctgctaatc ctgttaccag tggctgctgc cagtggcgat
     3961 aagtcgtgtc ttaccgggtt ggactcaaga cgatagttac cggataaggc gcagcggtcg
     4021 ggctgaacgg ggggttcgtg cacacagccc agcttggagc gaacgaccta caccgaactg
     4081 agatacctac agcgtgagct atgagaaagc gccacgcttc ccgaagggag aaaggcggac
     4141 aggtatccgg taagcggcag ggtcggaaca ggagagcgca cgagggagct tccaggggga
     4201 aacgcctggt atctttatag tcctgtcggg tttcgccacc tctgacttga gcgtcgattt
     4261 ttgtgatgct cgtcaggggg gcggagccta tggaaaaacg ccagcaacgc ggccttttta
     4321 cggttcctgg ccttttgctg gccttttgct cacatgttct ttcctgcgtt atcccctgat
     4381 tctgtggata accgtattac cgcctttgag tgagctgata ccgctcgccg cagccgaacg
     4441 accgagcgca gcgagtcagt gagcgaggaa gcggaagagc gcctgatgcg gtattttctc
     4501 cttacgcatc tgtgcggtat ttcacaccgc atatggtgca ctctcagtac aatctgctct
     4561 gatgccgcat agttaagcca gtatacactc cgctatcgct acgtgactgg gtcatggctg
     4621 cgccccgaca cccgccaaca cccgctgacg cgccctgacg ggcttgtctg ctcccggcat
     4681 ccgcttacag acaagctgtg accgtctccg ggagctgcat gtgtcagagg ttttcaccgt
     4741 catcaccgaa acgcgcgagg cagggtgcct tgatgtgggc gccggcggtc gagtggcgac
     4801 ggcgcggctt gtccgcgccc tggtagattg cctggccgta ggccagccat ttttgagcgg
     4861 ccagcggccg cgataggccg acgcgaagcg gcggggcgta gggagcgcag cgaccgaagg
     4921 gtaggcgctt tttgcagctc ttcggctgtg cgctggccag acagttatgc acaggccagg
     4981 cgggttttaa gagttttaat aagttttaaa gagttttagg cggaaaaatc gccttttttc
     5041 tcttttatat cagtcactta catgtgtgac cggttcccaa tgtacggctt tgggttccca
     5101 atgtacgggt tccggttccc aatgtacggc tttgggttcc caatgtacgt gctatccaca
     5161 ggaaagagac cttttcgacc tttttcccct gctagggcaa tttgccctag catctgctcc
     5221 gtacattagg aaccggcgga tgcttcgccc tcgatcaggt tgcggtagcg catgactagg
     5281 atcgggccag cctgccccgc ctcctccttc aaatcgtact ccggcaggtc atttgacccg
     5341 atcagcttgc gcacggtgaa acagaacttc ttgaactctc cggcgctgcc actgcgttcg
     5401 tagatcgtct tgaacaacca tctggcttct gccttgcctg cggcgcggcg tgccaggcgg
     5461 tagagaaaac ggccgatgcc gggatcgatc aaaaagtaat cggggtgaac cgtcagcacg
     5521 tccgggttct tgccttctgt gatctcgcgg tacatccaat cagctagctc gatctcgatg
     5581 tactccggcc gcccggtttc gctctttacg atcttgtagc ggctaatcaa ggcttcaccc
     5641 tcggataccg tcaccaggcg gccgttcttg gccttcttcg tacgctgcat ggcaacgtgc
     5701 gtggtgttta accgaatgca ggtttctacc aggtcgtctt tctgctttcc gccatcggct
     5761 cgccggcaga acttgagtac gtccgcaacg tgtggacgga acacgcggcc gggcttgtct
     5821 cccttccctt cccggtatcg gttcatggat tcggttagat gggaaaccgc catcagtacc
     5881 aggtcgtaat cccacacact ggccatgccg gccggccctg cggaaacctc tacgtgcccg
     5941 tctggaagct cgtagcggat cacctcgcca gctcgtcggt cacgcttcga cagacggaaa
     6001 acggccacgt ccatgatgct gcgactatcg cgggtgccca cgtcatagag catcggaacg
     6061 aaaaaatctg gttgctcgtc gcccttgggc ggcttcctaa tcgacggcgc accggctgcc
     6121 ggcggttgcc gggattcttt gcggattcga tcagcggccg cttgccacga ttcaccgggg
     6181 cgtgcttctg cctcgatgcg ttgccgctgg gcggcctgcg cggccttcaa cttctccacc
     6241 aggtcatcac ccagcgccgc gccgatttgt accgggccgg atggtttgcg accgctcacg
     6301 ccgattcctc gggcttgggg gttccagtgc cattgcaggg ccggcaggca acccagccgc
     6361 ttacgcctgg ccaaccgccc gttcctccac acatggggca ttccacggcg tcggtgcctg
     6421 gttgttcttg attttccatg ccgcctcctt tagccgctaa aattcatcta ctcatttatt
     6481 catttgctca tttactctgg tagctgcgcg atgtattcag atagcagctc ggtaatggtc
     6541 ttgccttggc gtaccgcgta catcttcagc ttggtgtgat cctccgccgg caactgaaag
     6601 ttgacccgct tcatggctgg cgtgtctgcc aggctggcca acgttgcagc cttgctgctg
     6661 cgtgcgctcg gacggccggc acttagcgtg tttgtgcttt tgctcatttt ctctttacct
     6721 cattaactca aatgagtttt gatttaattt cagcggccag cgcctggacc tcgcgggcag
     6781 cgtcgccctc gggttctgat tcaagaacgg ttgtgccggc ggcggcagtg cctgggtagc
     6841 tcacgcgctg cgtgatacgg gactcaagaa tgggcagctc gtacccggcc agcgcctcgg
     6901 caacctcacc gccgatgcgc gtgcctttga tcgcccgcga cacgacaaag gccgcttgta
     6961 gccttccatc cgtgacctca atgcgctgct taaccagctc caccaggtcg gcggtggccc
     7021 atatgtcgta agggcttggc tgcaccggaa tcagcacgaa gtcggctgcc ttgatcgcgg
     7081 acacagccaa gtccgccgcc tggggcgctc cgtcgatcac tacgaagtcg cgccggccga
     7141 tggccttcac gtcgcggtca atcgtcgggc ggtcgatgcc gacaacggtt agcggttgat
     7201 cttcccgcac ggccgcccaa tcgcgggcac tgccctgggg atcggaatcg actaacagaa
     7261 catcggcccc ggcgagttgc agggcgcggg ctagatgggt tgcgatggtc gtcttgcctg
     7321 acccgccttt ctggttaagt acagcgataa ccttcatgcg ttccccttgc gtatttgttt
     7381 atttactcat cgcatcatat acgcagcgac cgcatgacgc aagctgtttt actcaaatac
     7441 acatcacctt tttagacggc ggcgctcggt ttcttcagcg gccaagctgg ccggccaggc
     7501 cgccagcttg gcatcagaca aaccggccag gatttcatgc agccgcacgg ttgagacgtg
     7561 cgcgggcggc tcgaacacgt acccggccgc gatcatctcc gcctcgatct cttcggtaat
     7621 gaaaaacggt tcgtcctggc cgtcctggtg cggtttcatg cttgttcctc ttggcgttca
     7681 ttctcggcgg ccgccagggc gtcggcctcg gtcaatgcgt cctcacggaa ggcaccgcgc
     7741 cgcctggcct cggtgggcgt cacttcctcg ctgcgctcaa gtgcgcggta cagggtcgag
     7801 cgatgcacgc caagcagtgc agccgcctct ttcacggtgc ggccttcctg gtcgatcagc
     7861 tcgcgggcgt gcgcgatctg tgccggggtg agggtagggc gggggccaaa cttcacgcct
     7921 cgggccttgg cggcctcgcg cccgctccgg gtgcggtcga tgattaggga acgctcgaac
     7981 tcggcaatgc cggcgaacac ggtcaacacc atgcggccgg ccggcgtggt ggtgtcggcc
     8041 cacggctctg ccaggctacg caggcccgcg ccggcctcct ggatgcgctc ggcaatgtcc
     8101 agtaggtcgc gggtgctgcg ggccaggcgg tctagcctgg tcactgtcac aacgtcgcca
     8161 gggcgtaggt ggtcaagcat cctggccagc tccgggcggt cgcgcctggt gccggtgatc
     8221 ttctcggaaa acagcttggt gcagccggcc gcgtgcagtt cggcccgttg gttggtcaag
     8281 tcctggtcgt cggtgctgac gcgggcatag cccagcaggc cagcggcggc gctcttgttc
     8341 atggcgtaat gtctccggtt ctagtcgcaa gtattctact ttatgcgact aaaacacgcg
     8401 acaagaaaac gccaggaaaa gggcagggcg gcagcctgtc gcgtaactta ggacttgtgc
     8461 gacatgtcgt tttcagaaga cggctgcact gaacgtcaga agccgactgc actatagcag
     8521 cggaggggtt ggatcaaagt actttgatcc cgaggggaac cctgtggttg gcatgcacat
     8581 acaaatggac gaacggataa accttttcac gcccttttaa atatccgatt attctaataa
     8641 acgctctttt ctcttaggtt tacccgccaa tatatcctgt caaacactga tagtttaaac
     8701 tgaaggcggg aaacgacaat ctgatccaag ctcaagctgc tctagcattc gccattcagg
     8761 ctgcgcaact gttgggaagg gcgatcggtg cgggcctctt cgctattacg ccagctggcg
     8821 aaagggggat gtgctgcaag gcgattaagt tgggtaacgc cagggttttc ccagtcacga
     8881 cgttgtaaaa cgacggccag tgccaagctt gattacgaat tcgagctcgg tacccgacga
     8941 gtcagtaata aacggcgtca aagtggttgc agccggcaca cacgagtcgt gtttatcaac
     9001 tcaaagcaca aatacttttc ctcaacctaa aaataaggca attagccaaa aacaactttg
     9061 cgtgtaaaca acgctcaata cacgtgtcat tttattatta gctattgctt caccgcctta
     9121 gctttctcgt gacctagtcg tcctcgtctt ttcttcttct tcttctataa aacaataccc
     9181 aaagagctct tcttcttcac aattcagatt tcaatttctc aaaatcttaa aaactttctc
     9241 tcaattctct ctaccgtgat caaggtaaat ttctgtgttc cttattctct caaaatcttc
     9301 gattttgttt tcgttcgatc ccaatttcgt atatgttctt tggtttagat tctgttaatc
     9361 ttagatcgaa gacgattttc tgggtttgat cgttagatat catcttaatt ctcgattagg
     9421 gtttcataga tatcatccga tttgttcaaa taatttgagt tttgtcgaat aattactctt
     9481 cgatttgtga tttctatcta gatctggtgt tagtttctag tttgtgcgat cgaatttgta
     9541 gattaatctg agtttttctg attaacagct cgagtgcggg ccccccctcg aggcgcgcca
     9601 agctatcaaa caagtttgta caaaaaagca ggctaccata tggccagcag cccccccaag
     9661 aagaagcgca aggtcgacaa gaagtactcc atcggcctgg acatcggcac gaacagcgtg
     9721 ggctgggccg tgatcaccga cgagtacaag gtgccgtcca agaagttcaa ggtgctgggc
     9781 aacaccgacc gccacagcat caagaagaac ctgatcggcg ccctgctgtt cgactcgggc
     9841 gagaccgccg aggcgacgcg cctgaagcgc accgcgcgcc gccgctacac gcgccgcaag
     9901 aaccgcatct gctacctgca ggagatcttc agcaacgaga tggccaaggt ggacgactcg
     9961 ttcttccacc gcctggagga gtccttcctg gtggaggagg acaagaagca cgagcgccac
    10021 cccatcttcg gcaacatcgt ggacgaggtg gcctaccacg agaagtaccc gacgatctac
    10081 cacctgcgca agaagctggt ggacagcacc gacaaggcgg acctgcgcct gatctacctg
    10141 gccctggcgc acatgatcaa gttccgcggc cacttcctga tcgagggcga cctgaacccc
    10201 gacaactcgg acgtggacaa gctgttcatc cagctggtgc agacctacaa ccagctgttc
    10261 gaggagaacc cgatcaacgc ctcgggcgtg gacgccaagg cgatcctgtc cgcgcgcctg
    10321 tccaagagcc gccgcttgga gaacctgatc gcccagctgc ccggcgagaa gaagaacggc
    10381 ctgttcggca acctgatcgc gctgagcctg ggcctgacgc cgaacttcaa gtcgaacttc
    10441 gacctggccg aggacgcgaa gctgcagctg agcaaggaca cctacgacga cgacctggac
    10501 aacctgctgg cccagatcgg cgaccagtac gcggacctgt tcctggccgc gaagaacctg
    10561 tcggacgcca tcctgctgtc cgacatcctg cgcgtgaaca ccgagatcac gaaggccccc
    10621 ctgtcggcgt ccatgatcaa gcgctacgac gagcaccacc aggacctgac cctgctgaag
    10681 gcgctggtgc gccagcagct gccggagaag tacaaggaga tcttcttcga ccagtccaag
    10741 aacggctacg ccggctacat cgacggcggc gccagccagg aggagttcta caagttcatc
    10801 aagcccatcc tggagaagat ggacggcacg gaggagctgc tggtgaagct gaaccgcgag
    10861 gacctgctgc gcaagcagcg caccttcgac aacggcagca tcccccacca gatccacctg
    10921 ggcgagctgc acgccatcct gcgccgccag gaggacttct acccgttcct gaaggacaac
    10981 cgcgagaaga tcgagaagat cctgacgttc cgcatcccct actacgtggg cccgctggct
    11041 cgcggcaact cccgcttcgc gtggatgacc cgcaagagcg aggagaccat cacgccctgg
    11101 aacttcgagg aggtggtgga caagggcgcc agcgcgcagt cgttcatcga gcgcatgacc
    11161 aacttcgaca agaacctgcc caacgagaag gtgctgccga agcactccct gctgtacgag
    11221 tacttcaccg tgtacaacga gctgacgaag gtgaagtacg tgaccgaggg catgcgcaag
    11281 cccgccttcc tgagcggcga gcagaagaag gcgatcgtgg acctgctgtt caagaccaac
    11341 cgcaaggtga cggtgaagca gctgaaggag gactacttca agaagatcga gtgcttcgac
    11401 agcgtggaga tctcgggcgt ggaggaccgc ttcaacgcca gcctgggcac ctaccacgac
    11461 ctgctgaaga tcatcaagga caaggacttc ctggacaacg aggagaacga ggacatcctg
    11521 gaggacatcg tgctgaccct gacgctgttc gaggaccgcg agatgatcga ggagcgcctg
    11581 aagacgtacg cccacctgtt cgacgacaag gtgatgaagc agctgaagcg ccgccgctac
    11641 accggctggg gccgcctgag ccgcaagctg atcaacggca tccgcgacaa gcagtcgggc
    11701 aagaccatcc tggacttcct gaagtccgac ggcttcgcga accgcaactt catgcagctg
    11761 atccacgacg actcgctgac cttcaaggag gacatccaga aggcccaggt gtcgggccag
    11821 ggcgactccc tgcacgagca catcgccaac ctggcgggct cccccgcgat caagaagggc
    11881 atcctgcaga ccgtgaaggt ggtggacgag ctggtgaagg tgatgggccg ccacaagccg
    11941 gagaacatcg tgatcgagat ggcccgcgag aaccagacca cgcagaaggg ccagaagaac
    12001 agccgcgagc gcatgaagcg catcgaggag ggcatcaagg agctgggctc gcagatcctg
    12061 aaggagcacc ccgtggagaa cacccagctg cagaacgaga agctgtacct gtactacctg
    12121 cagaacggcc gcgacatgta cgtggaccag gagctggaca tcaaccgcct gtccgactac
    12181 gacgtggacc acatcgtgcc ccagagcttc ctgaaggacg actcgatcga caacaaggtg
    12241 ctgacccgca gcgacaagaa ccgcggcaag agcgacaacg tgccgtcgga ggaggtggtg
    12301 aagaagatga agaactactg gcgccagctg ctgaacgcca agctgatcac gcagcgcaag
    12361 ttcgacaacc tgaccaaggc cgagcgcggc ggcctgtcgg agctggacaa ggcgggcttc
    12421 atcaagcgcc agctggtgga gacccgccag atcacgaagc acgtggcgca gatcctggac
    12481 tcccgcatga acacgaagta cgacgagaac gacaagctga tccgcgaggt gaaggtgatc
    12541 accctgaagt ccaagctggt cagcgacttc cgcaaggact tccagttcta caaggtgcgc
    12601 gagatcaaca actaccacca cgcccacgac gcgtacctga acgccgtggt gggcaccgcg
    12661 ctgatcaaga agtaccccaa gctggagagc gagttcgtgt acggcgacta caaggtgtac
    12721 gacgtgcgca agatgatcgc caagtcggag caggagatcg gcaaggccac cgcgaagtac
    12781 ttcttctact ccaacatcat gaacttcttc aagaccgaga tcacgctggc caacggcgag
    12841 atccgcaagc gccccctgat cgagaccaac ggcgagacgg gcgagatcgt gtgggacaag
    12901 ggccgcgact tcgcgaccgt gcgcaaggtg ctgagcatgc cccaggtgaa catcgtgaag
    12961 aagaccgagg tgcagacggg cggcttctcc aaggagagca tcctgccgaa gcgcaactcg
    13021 gacaagctga tcgcccgcaa gaaggactgg gaccccaaga agtacggcgg cttcgactcc
    13081 ccgaccgtgg cctacagcgt gctggtggtg gcgaaggtgg agaagggcaa gtccaagaag
    13141 ctgaagagcg tgaaggagct gctgggcatc accatcatgg agcgcagctc gttcgagaag
    13201 aaccccatcg acttcctgga ggcgaagggc tacaaggagg tgaagaagga cctgatcatc
    13261 aagctgccga agtactcgct gttcgagctg gagaacggcc gcaagcgcat gctggcctcc
    13321 gcgggcgagc tgcagaaggg caacgagctg gccctgccca gcaagtacgt gaacttcctg
    13381 tacctggcgt cccactacga gaagctgaag ggctcgccgg aggacaacga gcagaagcag
    13441 ctgttcgtgg agcagcacaa gcactacctg gacgagatca tcgagcagat ctcggagttc
    13501 tccaagcgcg tgatcctggc cgacgcgaac ctggacaagg tgctgagcgc ctacaacaag
    13561 caccgcgaca agcccatccg cgagcaggcg gagaacatca tccacctgtt caccctgacg
    13621 aacctgggcg ccccggccgc gttcaagtac ttcgacacca cgatcgaccg caagcgctac
    13681 accagcacga aggaggtgct ggacgcgacc ctgatccacc agagcatcac cggcctgtac
    13741 gagacgcgca tcgacctgtc gcagctgggc ggcgactaat gtacccagct ttcttgtaca
    13801 aagtggttcg ataattctta attaactagt tctagagcgg ccgccaccgc ggtggagctc
    13861 gaatttcccc gatcgttcaa acatttggca ataaagtttc ttaagattga atcctgttgc
    13921 cggtcttgcg atgattatca tataatttct gttgaattac gttaagcatg taataattaa
    13981 catgtaatgc atgacgttat ttatgagatg ggtttttatg attagagtcc cgcaattata
    14041 catttaatac gcgatagaaa acaaaatata gcgcgcaaac taggataaat tatcgcgcgc
    14101 ggtgtcatct atgttactag atcgggaa
//
