>Addgene plasmid #86556 | pUB-Cas9 | depositor full sequence | sequence record 168927 | pUB-Cas9 sequence 14121 bps
TTCGTAATCATGGTCATAGCTGTTTCCTGTGTGAAATTGTTATCCGCTCACAATTCCACACAACATACGA
GCCGGAAGCATAAAGTGTAAAGCCTGGGGTGCCTAATGAGTGAGCTAACTCACATTAATTGCGTTGCGCT
CACTGCCCGCTTTCCAGTCGGGAAACCTGTCGTGCCAGCTGCATTAATGAATCGGCCAACGCGCGGGGAG
AGGCGGTTTGCGTATTGGCTAGAGCAGCTTGCCAACATGGTGGAGCACGACACTCTCGTCTACTCCAAGA
ATATCAAAGATACAGTCTCAGAAGACCAAAGGGCTATTGAGACTTTTCAACAAAGGGTAATATCGGGAAA
CCTCCTCGGATTCCATTGCCCAGCTATCTGTCACTTCATCAAAAGGACAGTAGAAAAGGAAGGTGGCACC
TACAAATGCCATCATTGCGATAAAGGAAAGGCTATCGTTCAAGATGCCTCTGCCGACAGTGGTCCCAAAG
ATGGACCCCCACCCACGAGGAGCATCGTGGAAAAAGAAGACGTTCCAACCACGTCTTCAAAGCAAGTGGA
TTGATGTGATAACATGGTGGAGCACGACACTCTCGTCTACTCCAAGAATATCAAAGATACAGTCTCAGAA
GACCAAAGGGCTATTGAGACTTTTCAACAAAGGGTAATATCGGGAAACCTCCTCGGATTCCATTGCCCAG
CTATCTGTCACTTCATCAAAAGGACAGTAGAAAAGGAAGGTGGCACCTACAAATGCCATCATTGCGATAA
AGGAAAGGCTATCGTTCAAGATGCCTCTGCCGACAGTGGTCCCAAAGATGGACCCCCACCCACGAGGAGC
ATCGTGGAAAAAGAAGACGTTCCAACCACGTCTTCAAAGCAAGTGGATTGATGTGATATCTCCACTGACG
TAAGGGATGACGCACAATCCCACTATCCTTCGCAAGACCTTCCTCTATATAAGGAAGTTCATTTCATTTG
GAGAGGACACGCTGAAATCACCAGTCTCTCTCTACAAATCTATCTCTCTCGAGCTTTCGCAGATCCCGGG
GGGCAATGAGATATGAAAAAGCCTGAACTCACCGCGACGTCTGTCGAGAAGTTTCTGATCGAAAAGTTCG
ACAGCGTCTCCGACCTGATGCAGCTCTCGGAGGGCGAAGAATCTCGTGCTTTCAGCTTCGATGTAGGAGG
GCGTGGATATGTCCTGCGGGTAAATAGCTGCGCCGATGGTTTCTACAAAGATCGTTATGTTTATCGGCAC
TTTGCATCGGCCGCGCTCCCGATTCCGGAAGTGCTTGACATTGGGGAGTTTAGCGAGAGCCTGACCTATT
GCATCTCCCGCCGTGCACAGGGTGTCACGTTGCAAGACCTGCCTGAAACCGAACTGCCCGCTGTTCTACA
ACCGGTCGCGGAGGCTATGGATGCGATCGCTGCGGCCGATCTTAGCCAGACGAGCGGGTTCGGCCCATTC
GGACCGCAAGGAATCGGTCAATACACTACATGGCGTGATTTCATATGCGCGATTGCTGATCCCCATGTGT
ATCACTGGCAAACTGTGATGGACGACACCGTCAGTGCGTCCGTCGCGCAGGCTCTCGATGAGCTGATGCT
TTGGGCCGAGGACTGCCCCGAAGTCCGGCACCTCGTGCACGCGGATTTCGGCTCCAACAATGTCCTGACG
GACAATGGCCGCATAACAGCGGTCATTGACTGGAGCGAGGCGATGTTCGGGGATTCCCAATACGAGGTCG
CCAACATCTTCTTCTGGAGGCCGTGGTTGGCTTGTATGGAGCAGCAGACGCGCTACTTCGAGCGGAGGCA
TCCGGAGCTTGCAGGATCGCCACGACTCCGGGCGTATATGCTCCGCATTGGTCTTGACCAACTCTATCAG
AGCTTGGTTGACGGCAATTTCGATGATGCAGCTTGGGCGCAGGGTCGATGCGACGCAATCGTCCGATCCG
GAGCCGGGACTGTCGGGCGTACACAAATCGCCCGCAGAAGCGCGGCCGTCTGGACCGATGGCTGTGTAGA
AGTACTCGCCGATAGTGGAAACCGACGCCCCAGCACTCGTCCGAGGGCAAAGAAATAGAGTAGATGCCGA
CCGGATCTGTCGATCGACAAGCTCGAGTTTCTCCATAATAATGTGTGAGTAGTTCCCAGATAAGGGAATT
AGGGTTCCTATAGGGTTTCGCTCATGTGTTGAGCATATAAGAAACCCTTAGTATGTATTTGTATTTGTAA
AATACTTCTATCAATAAAATTTCTAATTCCTAAAACCAAAATCCAGTACTAAAATCCAGATCCCCCGAAT
TAATTCGGCGTTAATTCAGTACATTAAAAACGTCCGCAATGTGTTATTAAGTTGTCTAAGCGTCAATTTG
TTTACACCACAATATATCCTGCCACCAGCCAGCCAACAGCTCCCCGACCGGCAGCTCGGCACAAAATCAC
CACTCGATACAGGCAGCCCATCAGTCCGGGACGGCGTCAGCGGGAGAGCCGTTGTAAGGCGGCAGACTTT
GCTCATGTTACCGATGCTATTCGGAAGAACGGCAACTAAGCTGCCGGGTTTGAAACACGGATGATCTCGC
GGAGGGTAGCATGTTGATTGTAACGATGACAGAGCGTTGCTGCCTGTGATCACCGCGGTTTCAAAATCGG
CTCCGTCGATACTATGTTATACGCCAACTTTGAAAACAACTTTGAAAAAGCTGTTTTCTGGTATTTAAGG
TTTTAGAATGCAAGGAACAGTGAATTGGAGTTCGTCTTGTTATAATTAGCTTCTTGGGGTATCTTTAAAT
ACTGTAGAAAAGAGGAAGGAAATAATAAATGGCTAAAATGAGAATATCACCGGAATTGAAAAAACTGATC
GAAAAATACCGCTGCGTAAAAGATACGGAAGGAATGTCTCCTGCTAAGGTATATAAGCTGGTGGGAGAAA
ATGAAAACCTATATTTAAAAATGACGGACAGCCGGTATAAAGGGACCACCTATGATGTGGAACGGGAAAA
GGACATGATGCTATGGCTGGAAGGAAAGCTGCCTGTTCCAAAGGTCCTGCACTTTGAACGGCATGATGGC
TGGAGCAATCTGCTCATGAGTGAGGCCGATGGCGTCCTTTGCTCGGAAGAGTATGAAGATGAACAAAGCC
CTGAAAAGATTATCGAGCTGTATGCGGAGTGCATCAGGCTCTTTCACTCCATCGACATATCGGATTGTCC
CTATACGAATAGCTTAGACAGCCGCTTAGCCGAATTGGATTACTTACTGAATAACGATCTGGCCGATGTG
GATTGCGAAAACTGGGAAGAAGACACTCCATTTAAAGATCCGCGCGAGCTGTATGATTTTTTAAAGACGG
AAAAGCCCGAAGAGGAACTTGTCTTTTCCCACGGCGACCTGGGAGACAGCAACATCTTTGTGAAAGATGG
CAAAGTAAGTGGCTTTATTGATCTTGGGAGAAGCGGCAGGGCGGACAAGTGGTATGACATTGCCTTCTGC
GTCCGGTCGATCAGGGAGGATATCGGGGAAGAACAGTATGTCGAGCTATTTTTTGACTTACTGGGGATCA
AGCCTGATTGGGAGAAAATAAAATATTATATTTTACTGGATGAATTGTTTTAGTACCTAGAATGCATGAC
CAAAATCCCTTAACGTGAGTTTTCGTTCCACTGAGCGTCAGACCCCGTAGAAAAGATCAAAGGATCTTCT
TGAGATCCTTTTTTTCTGCGCGTAATCTGCTGCTTGCAAACAAAAAAACCACCGCTACCAGCGGTGGTTT
GTTTGCCGGATCAAGAGCTACCAACTCTTTTTCCGAAGGTAACTGGCTTCAGCAGAGCGCAGATACCAAA
TACTGTCCTTCTAGTGTAGCCGTAGTTAGGCCACCACTTCAAGAACTCTGTAGCACCGCCTACATACCTC
GCTCTGCTAATCCTGTTACCAGTGGCTGCTGCCAGTGGCGATAAGTCGTGTCTTACCGGGTTGGACTCAA
GACGATAGTTACCGGATAAGGCGCAGCGGTCGGGCTGAACGGGGGGTTCGTGCACACAGCCCAGCTTGGA
GCGAACGACCTACACCGAACTGAGATACCTACAGCGTGAGCTATGAGAAAGCGCCACGCTTCCCGAAGGG
AGAAAGGCGGACAGGTATCCGGTAAGCGGCAGGGTCGGAACAGGAGAGCGCACGAGGGAGCTTCCAGGGG
GAAACGCCTGGTATCTTTATAGTCCTGTCGGGTTTCGCCACCTCTGACTTGAGCGTCGATTTTTGTGATG
CTCGTCAGGGGGGCGGAGCCTATGGAAAAACGCCAGCAACGCGGCCTTTTTACGGTTCCTGGCCTTTTGC
TGGCCTTTTGCTCACATGTTCTTTCCTGCGTTATCCCCTGATTCTGTGGATAACCGTATTACCGCCTTTG
AGTGAGCTGATACCGCTCGCCGCAGCCGAACGACCGAGCGCAGCGAGTCAGTGAGCGAGGAAGCGGAAGA
GCGCCTGATGCGGTATTTTCTCCTTACGCATCTGTGCGGTATTTCACACCGCATATGGTGCACTCTCAGT
ACAATCTGCTCTGATGCCGCATAGTTAAGCCAGTATACACTCCGCTATCGCTACGTGACTGGGTCATGGC
TGCGCCCCGACACCCGCCAACACCCGCTGACGCGCCCTGACGGGCTTGTCTGCTCCCGGCATCCGCTTAC
AGACAAGCTGTGACCGTCTCCGGGAGCTGCATGTGTCAGAGGTTTTCACCGTCATCACCGAAACGCGCGA
GGCAGGGTGCCTTGATGTGGGCGCCGGCGGTCGAGTGGCGACGGCGCGGCTTGTCCGCGCCCTGGTAGAT
TGCCTGGCCGTAGGCCAGCCATTTTTGAGCGGCCAGCGGCCGCGATAGGCCGACGCGAAGCGGCGGGGCG
TAGGGAGCGCAGCGACCGAAGGGTAGGCGCTTTTTGCAGCTCTTCGGCTGTGCGCTGGCCAGACAGTTAT
GCACAGGCCAGGCGGGTTTTAAGAGTTTTAATAAGTTTTAAAGAGTTTTAGGCGGAAAAATCGCCTTTTT
TCTCTTTTATATCAGTCACTTACATGTGTGACCGGTTCCCAATGTACGGCTTTGGGTTCCCAATGTACGG
GTTCCGGTTCCCAATGTACGGCTTTGGGTTCCCAATGTACGTGCTATCCACAGGAAAGAGACCTTTTCGA
CCTTTTTCCCCTGCTAGGGCAATTTGCCCTAGCATCTGCTCCGTACATTAGGAACCGGCGGATGCTTCGC
CCTCGATCAGGTTGCGGTAGCGCATGACTAGGATCGGGCCAGCCTGCCCCGCCTCCTCCTTCAAATCGTA
CTCCGGCAGGTCATTTGACCCGATCAGCTTGCGCACGGTGAAACAGAACTTCTTGAACTCTCCGGCGCTG
CCACTGCGTTCGTAGATCGTCTTGAACAACCATCTGGCTTCTGCCTTGCCTGCGGCGCGGCGTGCCAGGC
GGTAGAGAAAACGGCCGATGCCGGGATCGATCAAAAAGTAATCGGGGTGAACCGTCAGCACGTCCGGGTT
CTTGCCTTCTGTGATCTCGCGGTACATCCAATCAGCTAGCTCGATCTCGATGTACTCCGGCCGCCCGGTT
TCGCTCTTTACGATCTTGTAGCGGCTAATCAAGGCTTCACCCTCGGATACCGTCACCAGGCGGCCGTTCT
TGGCCTTCTTCGTACGCTGCATGGCAACGTGCGTGGTGTTTAACCGAATGCAGGTTTCTACCAGGTCGTC
TTTCTGCTTTCCGCCATCGGCTCGCCGGCAGAACTTGAGTACGTCCGCAACGTGTGGACGGAACACGCGG
CCGGGCTTGTCTCCCTTCCCTTCCCGGTATCGGTTCATGGATTCGGTTAGATGGGAAACCGCCATCAGTA
CCAGGTCGTAATCCCACACACTGGCCATGCCGGCCGGCCCTGCGGAAACCTCTACGTGCCCGTCTGGAAG
CTCGTAGCGGATCACCTCGCCAGCTCGTCGGTCACGCTTCGACAGACGGAAAACGGCCACGTCCATGATG
CTGCGACTATCGCGGGTGCCCACGTCATAGAGCATCGGAACGAAAAAATCTGGTTGCTCGTCGCCCTTGG
GCGGCTTCCTAATCGACGGCGCACCGGCTGCCGGCGGTTGCCGGGATTCTTTGCGGATTCGATCAGCGGC
CGCTTGCCACGATTCACCGGGGCGTGCTTCTGCCTCGATGCGTTGCCGCTGGGCGGCCTGCGCGGCCTTC
AACTTCTCCACCAGGTCATCACCCAGCGCCGCGCCGATTTGTACCGGGCCGGATGGTTTGCGACCGTCAC
GCCGATTCCTCGGGCTTGGGGGTTCCAGTGCCATTGCAGGGCCGGCAGACAACCCAGCCGCTTACGCCTG
GCCAACCGCCCGTTCCTCCACACATGGGGCATTCCACGGCGTCGGTGCCTGGTTGTTCTTGATTTTCCAT
GCCGCCTCCTTTAGCCGCTAAAATTCATCTACTCATTTATTCATTTGCTCATTTACTCTGGTAGCTGCGC
GATGTATTCAGATAGCAGCTCGGTAATGGTCTTGCCTTGGCGTACCGCGTACATCTTCAGCTTGGTGTGA
TCCTCCGCCGGCAACTGAAAGTTGACCCGCTTCATGGCTGGCGTGTCTGCCAGGCTGGCCAACGTTGCAG
CCTTGCTGCTGCGTGCGCTCGGACGGCCGGCACTTAGCGTGTTTGTGCTTTTGCTCATTTTCTCTTTACC
TCATTAACTCAAATGAGTTTTGATTTAATTTCAGCGGCCAGCGCCTGGACCTCGCGGGCAGCGTCGCCCT
CGGGTTCTGATTCAAGAACGGTTGTGCCGGCGGCGGCAGTGCCTGGGTAGCTCACGCGCTGCGTGATACG
GGACTCAAGAATGGGCAGCTCGTACCCGGCCAGCGCCTCGGCAACCTCACCGCCGATGCGCGTGCCTTTG
ATCGCCCGCGACACGACAAAGGCCGCTTGTAGCCTTCCATCCGTGACCTCAATGCGCTGCTTAACCAGCT
CCACCAGGTCGGCGGTGGCCCATATGTCGTAAGGGCTTGGCTGCACCGGAATCAGCACGAAGTCGGCTGC
CTTGATCGCGGACACAGCCAAGTCCGCCGCCTGGGGCGCTCCGTCGATCACTACGAAGTCGCGCCGGCCG
ATGGCCTTCACGTCGCGGTCAATCGTCGGGCGGTCGATGCCGACAACGGTTAGCGGTTGATCTTCCCGCA
CGGCCGCCCAATCGCGGGCACTGCCCTGGGGATCGGAATCGACTAACAGAACATCGGCCCCGGCGAGTTG
CAGGGCGCGGGCTAGATGGGTTGCGATGGTCGTCTTGCCTGACCCGCCTTTCTGGTTAAGTACAGCGATA
ACCTTCATGCGTTCCCCTTGCGTATTTGTTTATTTACTCATCGCATCATATACGCAGCGACCGCATGACG
CAAGCTGTTTTACTCAAATACACATCACCTTTTTAGACGGCGGCGCTCGGTTTCTTCAGCGGCCAAGCTG
GCCGGCCAGGCCGCCAGCTTGGCATCAGACAAACCGGCCAGGATTTCATGCAGCCGCACGGTTGAGACGT
GCGCGGGCGGCTCGAACACGTACCCGGCCGCGATCATCTCCGCCTCGATCTCTTCGGTAATGAAAAACGG
TTCGTCCTGGCCGTCCTGGTGCGGTTTCATGCTTGTTCCTCTTGGCGTTCATTCTCGGCGGCCGCCAGGG
CGTCGGCCTCGGTCAATGCGTCCTCACGGAAGGCACCGCGCCGCCTGGCCTCGGTGGGCGTCACTTCCTC
GCTGCGCTCAAGTGCGCGGTACAGGGTCGAGCGATGCACGCCAAGCAGTGCAGCCGCCTCTTTCACGGTG
CGGCCTTCCTGGTCGATCAGCTCGCGGGCGTGCGCGATCTGTGCCGGGGTGAGGGTAGGGCGGGGGCCAA
ACTTCACGCCTCGGGCCTTGGCGGCCTCGCGCCCGCTCCGGGTGCGGTCGATGATTAGGGAACGCTCGAA
CTCGGCAATGCCGGCGAACACGGTCAACACCATGCGGCCGGCCGGCGTGGTGGTGTCGGCCCACGGCTCT
GCCAGGCTACGCAGGCCCGCGCCGGCCTCCTGGATGCGCTCGGCAATGTCCAGTAGGTCGCGGGTGCTGC
GGGCCAGGCGGTCTAGCCTGGTCACTGTCACAACGTCGCCAGGGCGTAGGTGGTCAAGCATCCTGGCCAG
CTCCGGGCGGTCGCGCCTGGTGCCGGTGATCTTCTCGGAAAACAGCTTGGTGCAGCCGGCCGCGTGCAGT
TCGGCCCGTTGGTTGGTCAAGTCCTGGTCGTCGGTGCTGACGCGGGCATAGCCCAGCAGGCCAGCGGCGG
CGCTCTTGTTCATGGCGTAATGTCTCCGGTTCTAGTCGCAAGTATTCTACTTTATGCGACTAAAACACGC
GACAAGAAAACGCCAGGAAAAGGGCAGGGCGGCAGCCTGTCGCGTAACTTAGGACTTGTGCGACATGTCG
TTTTCAGAAGACGGCTGCACTGAACGTCAGAAGCCGACTGCACTATAGCAGCGGAGGGGTTGGATCAAAG
TACTTTGATCCCGAGGGGAACCCTGTGGTTGGCATGCACATACAAATGGACGAACGGATAAACCTTTTCA
CGCCCTTTTAAATATCCGTTATTCTAATAAACGCTCTTTTCTCTTAGGTTTACCCGCCAATATATCCTGT
CAAACACTGATAGTTTAAACTGAAGGCGGGAAACGACAATCTGATCCAAGCTCAAGCTGCTCTAGCATTC
GCCATTCAGGCTGCGCAACTGTTGGGAAGGGCGATCGGTGCGGGCCTCTTCGCTATTACGCCAGCTGGCG
AAAGGGGGATGTGCTGCAAGGCGATTAAGTTGGGTAACGCCAGGGTTTTCCCAGTCACGACGTTGTAAAA
CGACGGCCAGTGCCAAGCTTGATTACGAATTCGAGCTCGGTACCCGACGAGTCAGTAATAAACGGCGTCA
AAGTGGTTGCAGCCGGCACACACGAGTCGTGTTTATCAACTCAAAGCACAAATACTTTTCCTCAACCTAA
AAATAAGGCAATTAGCCAAAAACAACTTTGCGTGTAAACAACGCTCAATACACGTGTCATTTTATTATTA
GCTATTGCTTCACCGCCTTAGCTTTCTCGTGACCTAGTCGTCCTCGTCTTTTCTTCTTCTTCTTCTATAA
AACAATACCCAAAGAGCTCTTCTTCTTCACAATTCAGATTTCAATTTCTCAAAATCTTAAAAACTTTCTC
TCAATTCTCTCTACCGTGATCAAGGTAAATTTCTGTGTTCCTTATTCTCTCAAAATCTTCGATTTTGTTT
TCGTTCGATCCCAATTTCGTATATGTTCTTTGGTTTAGATTCTGTTAATCTTAGATCGAAGACGATTTTC
TGGGTTTGATCGTTAGATATCATCTTAATTCTCGATTAGGGTTTCATAGATATCATCCGATTTGTTCAAA
TAATTTGAGTTTTGTCGAATAATTACTCTTCGATTTGTGATTTCTATCTAGATCTGGTGTTAGTTTCTAG
TTTGTGCGATCGAATTTGTAGATTAATCTGAGTTTTTCTGATTAACAGCTCGAGTGCGGGCCCCCCCTCG
AGGCGCGCCAAGCTATCAAACAAGTTTGTACAAAAAAGCAGGCTACCATATGGCCAGCAGCCCCCCCAAG
AAGAAGCGCAAGGTCGACAAGAAGTACTCCATCGGCCTGGACATCGGCACGAACAGCGTGGGCTGGGCCG
TGATCACCGACGAGTACAAGGTGCCGTCCAAGAAGTTCAAGGTGCTGGGCAACACCGACCGCCACAGCAT
CAAGAAGAACCTGATCGGCGCCCTGCTGTTCGACTCGGGCGAGACCGCCGAGGCGACGCGCCTGAAGCGC
ACCGCGCGCCGCCGCTACACGCGCCGCAAGAACCGCATCTGCTACCTGCAGGAGATCTTCAGCAACGAGA
TGGCCAAGGTGGACGACTCGTTCTTCCACCGCCTGGAGGAGTCCTTCCTGGTGGAGGAGGACAAGAAGCA
CGAGCGCCACCCCATCTTCGGCAACATCGTGGACGAGGTGGCCTACCACGAGAAGTACCCGACGATCTAC
CACCTGCGCAAGAAGCTGGTGGACAGCACCGACAAGGCGGACCTGCGCCTGATCTACCTGGCCCTGGCGC
ACATGATCAAGTTCCGCGGCCACTTCCTGATCGAGGGCGACCTGAACCCCGACAACTCGGACGTGGACAA
GCTGTTCATCCAGCTGGTGCAGACCTACAACCAGCTGTTCGAGGAGAACCCGATCAACGCCTCGGGCGTG
GACGCCAAGGCGATCCTGTCCGCGCGCCTGTCCAAGAGCCGCCGCCTGGAGAACCTGATCGCCCAGCTGC
CCGGCGAGAAGAAGAACGGCCTGTTCGGCAACCTGATCGCGCTGAGCCTGGGCCTGACGCCGAACTTCAA
GTCGAACTTCGACCTGGCCGAGGACGCGAAGCTGCAGCTGAGCAAGGACACCTACGACGACGACCTGGAC
AACCTGCTGGCCCAGATCGGCGACCAGTACGCGGACCTGTTCCTGGCCGCGAAGAACCTGTCGGACGCCA
TCCTGCTGTCCGACATCCTGCGCGTGAACACCGAGATCACGAAGGCCCCCCTGTCGGCGTCCATGATCAA
GCGCTACGACGAGCACCACCAGGACCTGACCCTGCTGAAGGCGCTGGTGCGCCAGCAGCTGCCGGAGAAG
TACAAGGAGATCTTCTTCGACCAGTCCAAGAACGGCTACGCCGGCTACATCGACGGCGGCGCCAGCCAGG
AGGAGTTCTACAAGTTCATCAAGCCCATCCTGGAGAAGATGGACGGCACGGAGGAGCTGCTGGTGAAGCT
GAACCGCGAGGACCTGCTGCGCAAGCAGCGCACCTTCGACAACGGCAGCATCCCCCACCAGATCCACCTG
GGCGAGCTGCACGCCATCCTGCGCCGCCAGGAGGACTTCTACCCGTTCCTGAAGGACAACCGCGAGAAGA
TCGAGAAGATCCTGACGTTCCGCATCCCCTACTACGTGGGCCCGCTGGCTCGCGGCAACTCCCGCTTCGC
GTGGATGACCCGCAAGAGCGAGGAGACCATCACGCCCTGGAACTTCGAGGAGGTGGTGGACAAGGGCGCC
AGCGCGCAGTCGTTCATCGAGCGCATGACCAACTTCGACAAGAACCTGCCCAACGAGAAGGTGCTGCCGA
AGCACTCCCTGCTGTACGAGTACTTCACCGTGTACAACGAGCTGACGAAGGTGAAGTACGTGACCGAGGG
CATGCGCAAGCCCGCCTTCCTGAGCGGCGAGCAGAAGAAGGCGATCGTGGACCTGCTGTTCAAGACCAAC
CGCAAGGTGACGGTGAAGCAGCTGAAGGAGGACTACTTCAAGAAGATCGAGTGCTTCGACAGCGTGGAGA
TCTCGGGCGTGGAGGACCGCTTCAACGCCAGCCTGGGCACCTACCACGACCTGCTGAAGATCATCAAGGA
CAAGGACTTCCTGGACAACGAGGAGAACGAGGACATCCTGGAGGACATCGTGCTGACCCTGACGCTGTTC
GAGGACCGCGAGATGATCGAGGAGCGCCTGAAGACGTACGCCCACCTGTTCGACGACAAGGTGATGAAGC
AGCTGAAGCGCCGCCGCTACACCGGCTGGGGCCGCCTGAGCCGCAAGCTGATCAACGGCATCCGCGACAA
GCAGTCGGGCAAGACCATCCTGGACTTCCTGAAGTCCGACGGCTTCGCGAACCGCAACTTCATGCAGCTG
ATCCACGACGACTCGCTGACCTTCAAGGAGGACATCCAGAAGGCCCAGGTGTCGGGCCAGGGCGACTCCC
TGCACGAGCACATCGCCAACCTGGCGGGCTCCCCCGCGATCAAGAAGGGCATCCTGCAGACCGTGAAGGT
GGTGGACGAGCTGGTGAAGGTGATGGGCCGCCACAAGCCGGAGAACATCGTGATCGAGATGGCCCGCGAG
AACCAGACCACGCAGAAGGGCCAGAAGAACAGCCGCGAGCGCATGAAGCGCATCGAGGAGGGCATCAAGG
AGCTGGGCTCGCAGATCCTGAAGGAGCACCCCGTGGAGAACACCCAGCTGCAGAACGAGAAGCTGTACCT
GTACTACCTGCAGAACGGCCGCGACATGTACGTGGACCAGGAGCTGGACATCAACCGCCTGTCCGACTAC
GACGTGGACCACATCGTGCCCCAGAGCTTCCTGAAGGACGACTCGATCGACAACAAGGTGCTGACCCGCA
GCGACAAGAACCGCGGCAAGAGCGACAACGTGCCGTCGGAGGAGGTGGTGAAGAAGATGAAGAACTACTG
GCGCCAGCTGCTGAACGCCAAGCTGATCACGCAGCGCAAGTTCGACAACCTGACCAAGGCCGAGCGCGGC
GGCCTGTCGGAGCTGGACAAGGCGGGCTTCATCAAGCGCCAGCTGGTGGAGACCCGCCAGATCACGAAGC
ACGTGGCGCAGATCCTGGACTCCCGCATGAACACGAAGTACGACGAGAACGACAAGCTGATCCGCGAGGT
GAAGGTGATCACCCTGAAGTCCAAGCTGGTCAGCGACTTCCGCAAGGACTTCCAGTTCTACAAGGTGCGC
GAGATCAACAACTACCACCACGCCCACGACGCGTACCTGAACGCCGTGGTGGGCACCGCGCTGATCAAGA
AGTACCCCAAGCTGGAGAGCGAGTTCGTGTACGGCGACTACAAGGTGTACGACGTGCGCAAGATGATCGC
CAAGTCGGAGCAGGAGATCGGCAAGGCCACCGCGAAGTACTTCTTCTACTCCAACATCATGAACTTCTTC
AAGACCGAGATCACGCTGGCCAACGGCGAGATCCGCAAGCGCCCCCTGATCGAGACCAACGGCGAGACGG
GCGAGATCGTGTGGGACAAGGGCCGCGACTTCGCGACCGTGCGCAAGGTGCTGAGCATGCCCCAGGTGAA
CATCGTGAAGAAGACCGAGGTGCAGACGGGCGGCTTCTCCAAGGAGAGCATCCTGCCGAAGCGCAACTCG
GACAAGCTGATCGCCCGCAAGAAGGACTGGGACCCCAAGAAGTACGGCGGCTTCGACTCCCCGACCGTGG
CCTACAGCGTGCTGGTGGTGGCGAAGGTGGAGAAGGGCAAGTCCAAGAAGCTGAAGAGCGTGAAGGAGCT
GCTGGGCATCACCATCATGGAGCGCAGCTCGTTCGAGAAGAACCCCATCGACTTCCTGGAGGCGAAGGGC
TACAAGGAGGTGAAGAAGGACCTGATCATCAAGCTGCCGAAGTACTCGCTGTTCGAGCTGGAGAACGGCC
GCAAGCGCATGCTGGCCTCCGCGGGCGAGCTGCAGAAGGGCAACGAGCTGGCCCTGCCCAGCAAGTACGT
GAACTTCCTGTACCTGGCGTCCCACTACGAGAAGCTGAAGGGCTCGCCGGAGGACAACGAGCAGAAGCAG
CTGTTCGTGGAGCAGCACAAGCACTACCTGGACGAGATCATCGAGCAGATCTCGGAGTTCTCCAAGCGCG
TGATCCTGGCCGACGCGAACCTGGACAAGGTGCTGAGCGCCTACAACAAGCACCGCGACAAGCCCATCCG
CGAGCAGGCGGAGAACATCATCCACCTGTTCACCCTGACGAACCTGGGCGCCCCGGCCGCGTTCAAGTAC
TTCGACACCACGATCGACCGCAAGCGCTACACCAGCACGAAGGAGGTGCTGGACGCGACCCTGATCCACC
AGAGCATCACCGGCCTGTACGAGACGCGCATCGACCTGTCGCAGCTGGGCGGCGACTAATACCCAGCTTT
CTTGTACAAAGTGGTTCGATAATTCCTTAATTAACTAGTTCTAGAGCGGCCGCCCACCGCGGTGGAGCTC
GAATTTCCCCGATCGTTCAAACATTTGGCAATAAAGTTTCTTAAGATTGAATCCTGTTGCCGGTCTTGCG
ATGATTATCATATAATTTCTGTTGAATTACGTTAAGCATGTAATAATTAACATGTAATGCATGACGTTAT
TTATGAGATGGGTTTTTATGATTAGAGTCCCGCAATTATACATTTAATACGCGATAGAAAACAAAATATA
GCGCGCAAACTAGGATAAATTATCGCGCGCGGTGTCATCTATGTTACTGAA
Features (pLannotate 1.2.2; 24 found; start..end, strand, type, name):
     35..57      -  protein_bind   lac operator (fragment): The lac repressor binds to the lac operator to inhibit transcription in E. coli. This inhibition can be relieved by adding lactose or isopropyl-β-D-thiogalactopyranoside (IPTG). lac repressor encoded by lacI
     61..91      -  promoter       lac promoter: promoter for the E. coli lac operon
    106..127     -  protein_bind   CAP binding site: CAP binding activates transcription in the presence of cAMP. E. coli catabolite activator protein
    140..228     -  CDS            lacI (fragment): lac repressor; lacI; The lac repressor binds to the lac operator to inhibit transcription in E. coli. This inhibition can be relieved by adding lactose or isopropyl-β-D-thiogalactopyranoside (IPTG).
    318..995     +  promoter       CaMV 35S promoter (enhanced): cauliflower mosaic virus 35S promoter with a duplicated enhancer region
   1063..2088    +  CDS            HygR: hygromycin B phosphotransferase confers resistance to hygromycin
   2128..2302    +  polyA_signal   CaMV poly(A) signal: cauliflower mosaic virus polyadenylation signal
   2380..2404    -  misc_feature   LB T-DNA repeat: left border repeat from nopaline C58 T-DNA
   2829..3623    +  CDS            KanR: aminoglycoside phosphotransferase; aphA-3; confers resistance to kanamycin
   3710..4298    +  rep_origin     ori: high-copy-number ColE1/pMB1/pBR322/pUC origin of replication
   4484..4624    -  misc_feature   bom: basis of mobility region from pBR322
   4726..4765    -  CDS            rop (fragment): Rop protein, which maintains plasmids at low copy number; rop
   4968..5162    -  rep_origin     pVS1 oriV: origin of replication for the Pseudomonas plasmid pVS1 (Heeb et al., 2000)
   5228..6296    -  CDS            pVS1 RepA (fragment): replication protein from the Pseudomonas plasmid pVS1 (Heeb et al., 2000)
   6729..7358    -  CDS            pVS1 StaA: stability protein from the Pseudomonas plasmid pVS1 (Heeb et al., 2000)
   7918..8319    -  CDS            Y4CG_SINFN (fragment): Protein inferred from homology: Swiss-Prot protein existence level 3. From Sinorhizobium fredii (strain NBRC 101917 / NGR234).
   8658..8682    -  misc_feature   RB T-DNA repeat: right border repeat from nopaline C58 T-DNA
   8748..8902    -  CDS            lacZα (fragment): LacZα fragment of β-galactosidase; lacZ fragment
   8917..8936    +  misc_feature   MCS (fragment): pUC18/19 multiple cloning site
   9610..9634    +  protein_bind   attB1: mutant version of attB; recombination site for the Gateway® BP reaction BP Clonase™
   9676..13776   +  CDS            cas9: CAS9_STRP1 - Also known as csn1 From Streptococcus pyogenes serotype M1.
  13781..13805   -  protein_bind   attB2: mutant version of attB; recombination site for the Gateway® BP reaction BP Clonase™
  13824..13860   -  misc_feature   MCS (fragment): pBluescript multiple cloning site
  13871..14118   +  terminator     NOS terminator: nopaline synthase terminator and poly(A) signal
