[The description below was written by a language model from this plasmid's Addgene catalogue record, the feature table of its GenBank file and pLannotate feature annotations shown in this document.]
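Description:
pUB-Cas9 is a binary T-DNA plasmid for Agrobacterium-mediated plant transformation, built on the pKB65 backbone and intended for ubiquitous expression of Cas9 in planta. Outside the T-DNA borders it carries a high-copy ColE1/pUC-type origin with the pBR322 bom region for propagation in E. coli, the pVS1 oriV together with the RepA and StaA genes for replication and stable maintenance in Agrobacterium, and an aphA-3 kanamycin resistance gene for bacterial selection. The catalogue size is about 14.1 kb. The two sequence records held for it differ by only a few bases and annotate essentially the same features.

Between the nopaline-type right and left border repeats lie two plant expression units. The payload is a Streptococcus pyogenes Cas9 coding sequence, recorded as synthetic and codon-optimized for Chlamydomonas reinhardtii, preceded by an SV40 nuclear localization signal. It is flanked by attB1 and attB2 sites left by Gateway recombination and followed by the NOS terminator. The catalogue names the UBIQUITIN10 promoter as the driver. This promoter is not annotated in either feature table, although an unannotated stretch upstream of attB1 is where it would be expected. The second unit is a hygromycin phosphotransferase gene under an enhanced CaMV 35S promoter with the CaMV poly(A) signal, which allows hygromycin selection of transformed plants. Remnants of lacZα, the lac promoter/operator and multiple cloning sites derive from the parent vector.

No sgRNA cassette is annotated. The record states that a guide RNA can be introduced separately as described in the associated publication, which used the system to screen for CRISPR/Cas9 activity in Arabidopsis thaliana.
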