Addgene plasmid #86556: pUB-Cas9
Purpose: For ubiquitous expression of Cas9 in planta. sgRNA can be introduced as described in Hahn et al. (2017)
Depositing lab: Andreas Weber. Depositing organization: Heinrich-Heine-Universitaet Duesseldorf. Publication: An Efficient Visual Screen for CRISPR/Cas9 Activity in Arabidopsis thaliana. Hahn F, Mantegazza O, Greiner A, Hegemann P, Eisenhut M, Weber AP. Front Plant Sci. 2017 Jan 24;8:39. doi: 10.3389/fpls.2017.00039. eCollection 2017. PubMed 28174584.
Backbone
  Vector backbone: pKB65
  Backbone manufacturer: Kristin Bernhardt
  Backbone size w/o insert (bp): 11630
  Total vector size (bp): 14121
  Vector type: Plant Expression, CRISPR
  Selectable markers: Hygromycin
Growth in bacteria
  Bacterial resistance: Kanamycin, 50 μg/mL
  Growth temperature: 37°C
  Growth strain: NEB Stable
  Copy number: High Copy
Gene/Insert
  Gene/Insert name: Cas9
  Species: Synthetic
  Insert size (bp): 4137
  Mutation: Cas9 is codon optimized for C. reinhardtii
  Promoter: UBIQUITIN10
  Cloning method: Gateway Cloning
  Sequencing primers: 5′ TTTCGTTCGATCCCAATTTC; 3′ aagaccggcaacaggattc
Resource information
  A portion of this plasmid was derived from a plasmid made by: Peter Hegemann, HU Berlin
Terms and licenses: Academic/Nonprofit Terms; Industry Terms: Not Available to Industry
Depositor comments: See Hahn et al., 2017
How to cite: pUB-Cas9 was a gift from Andreas Weber (Addgene plasmid # 86556 ; http://n2t.net/addgene:86556 ; RRID:Addgene_86556)
